Addgene plasmid #160915: pAGM9121_pPMP20
Purpose: Peroxisomal glutathione oxidase (PMP20) promoter module for episomal P. pastoris promoter shuffling
Depositing lab: Sylvestre Marillonnet. Depositing organization: Leibniz Institute of Plant Biochemistry (IPB). Publication: Improving the Heterologous Production of Fungal Peroxygenases through an Episomal Pichia pastoris Promoter and Signal Peptide Shuffling System. Pullmann P, Weissenborn MJ. ACS Synth Biol. 2021 Jun 2. doi: 10.1021/acssynbio.0c00641. PubMed 34075757.
Backbone
  Vector backbone: pAGM9121
  Vector type: Synthetic Biology
Growth in bacteria
  Bacterial resistance: Spectinomycin, 50 μg/mL
  Growth temperature: 37°C
  Growth strain: DH5alpha
  Copy number: High Copy
Gene/Insert
  Gene/Insert name: Peroxisomal glutathione oxidase promoter (alt name: PMP20)
  Species: Pichia pastoris
  Cloning method: Restriction Enzyme; 5′ cloning site Unknown (unknown if destroyed)
Terms and licenses: Academic/Nonprofit Terms; Industry Terms: Not Available to Industry
Depositor comments: Please visit https://www.biorxiv.org/content/10.1101/2020.12.23.424034v1 for bioRxiv preprint.
How to cite: pAGM9121_pPMP20 was a gift from Sylvestre Marillonnet (Addgene plasmid # 160915 ; http://n2t.net/addgene:160915 ; RRID:Addgene_160915)
