[The description below was written by a language model from this plasmid's Addgene catalogue record and pLannotate feature annotations shown in this document.]
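Description:
pAGM9121_pPMP20 is a small (about 2.6 kb) synthetic-biology part plasmid built on the pAGM9121 backbone. It carries the promoter of the Pichia pastoris PMP20 gene, described in the record as peroxisomal glutathione oxidase. It serves as a storage and donor vector for a single regulatory module rather than as an expression construct. The plasmid is propagated in E. coli from a high-copy ColE1/pUC-type origin of replication and is selected with spectinomycin. Resistance comes from an aadA aminoglycoside adenylyltransferase gene (annotated SmR), which confers resistance to both spectinomycin and streptomycin. Upstream of this marker, the annotation detects a fragment of the class 1 integron Pc promoter and a short remnant of the gentamicin acetyltransferase gene. These are most likely vestiges of the integron-derived resistance cassette, with the Pc element plausibly driving aadA expression. The short gentamicin fragment should not be expected to confer resistance.

The automated feature table does not annotate the PMP20 promoter insert. It presumably lies in the unannotated region outside the marker and origin, but the record gives neither its coordinates nor its length. The cloning sites are listed as unknown, and no yeast replication element, yeast selection marker, coding sequence or terminator is annotated. According to the stated purpose, the plasmid supplies one promoter module for an episomal P. pastoris promoter-shuffling system. In that system, alternative promoters are combined with other parts, such as signal peptides and genes of interest, in a separate yeast episomal vector to find combinations that improve heterologous protein production. The associated work applied the approach to secreted fungal peroxygenases.
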