Features (pLannotate 1.2.2; 4 found; start..end, strand, type, name):
     23..46      +  promoter       Pc promoter (fragment): intI1 (promoter lies within the coding sequence); class 1 integron promoter
    222..278     +  CDS            GmR (fragment): gentamycin acetyltransferase; aacC1; confers resistance to gentamycin
    289..1076    +  CDS            SmR (fragment): aminoglycoside adenylyltransferase (Murphy, 1985); aadA; confers resistance to spectinomycin and streptomycin
   1417..2005    +  rep_origin     ori: high-copy-number ColE1/pMB1/pBR322/pUC origin of replication
>Addgene plasmid #160915 | pAGM9121_pPMP20 | addgene full sequence | sequence record 316784 | Addgene NGS Result
GTGCCGAGGCACGAACCCAGTGGACATAAGCCTGTTCGGTTCGTAAGCTGTAATGCAAGTAGCGTATGCG
CTCACGCAACTGGTCCAGAACCTTGACCGAACGCAGCGGTGGTAACGGCGCAGTGGCGGTTTTCATGGCT
TGTTATGACTGTTTTTTTGGGGTACAGTCTATGCCTCGGGCATCCAAGCAGCAAGCGCGTTACGCCGTGG
GTCGATGTTTGATGTTATGGAGCAGCAACGATGTTACGCAGCAGGGCAGTCGCCCTAAAACAAAGTTAAA
CATCATGGGGGAAGCGGTGATCGCCGAAGTATCGACTCAACTATCAGAGGTAGTTGGCGTCATCGAGCGC
CATCTCGAACCGACGTTGCTGGCCGTACATTTGTACGGCTCCGCAGTGGATGGCGGCCTGAAGCCACACA
GCGATATTGATTTGCTGGTTACGGTGACCGTAAGGCTTGATGAAACAACGCGGCGAGCTTTGATCAACGA
CCTTTTGGAAACTTCGGCTTCCCCTGGAGAGAGCGAGATTCTCCGCGCTGTAGAAGTCACCATTGTTGTG
CACGACGACATCATTCCGTGGCGTTATCCAGCTAAGCGCGAACTGCAATTTGGAGAATGGCAGCGCAATG
ACATTCTTGCAGGTATCTTCGAGCCAGCCACGATCGACATTGATCTGGCTATCTTGCTGACAAAAGCAAG
AGAACATAGCGTTGCCTTGGTAGGTCCAGCGGCGGAGGAACTCTTTGATCCGGTTCCTGAACAGGATCTA
TTTGAGGCGCTAAATGAAACCTTAACGCTATGGAACTCGCCGCCCGACTGGGCTGGCGATGAGCGAAATG
TAGTGCTTACGTTGTCCCGCATTTGGTACAGCGCAGTAACCGGCAAAATCGCGCCGAAGGATGTCGCTGC
CGACTGGGCAATGGAGCGCCTGCCGGCCCAGTATCAGCCCGTCATACTTGAAGCTAGACAGGCTTATCTT
GGACAAGAAGAAGATCGCTTGGCCTCGCGCGCAGATCAGTTGGAAGAATTTGTCCATTACGTGAAAGGCG
AGATCACCAAGGTAGTCGGCAAATAATGTCTAGCTAGAAATTCGTTCAAGCCGACGCCGCTTCGCGGCGC
GGCTTAACTCAAGCGTTAGATGCACTAAGCACATAATTGCTCACAGCCAAACTATCAGGTCAAGTCTGCT
TTTATTATTTTTAAGCGTGCATAATAAGCCCTACACAAATTGGGAGATATATCATGCTGTCAGACCAAGT
TTACTCATATATACTTTAGATTGATTTAAAACTTCATTTTTAATTTAAAAGGATCTAGGTGAAGATCCTT
TTTGATAATCTCATGACCAAAATCCCTTAACGTGAGTTTTCGTTCCACTGAGCGTCAGACCCCGTAGAAA
AGATCAAAGGATCTTCTTGAGATCCTTTTTTTCTGCGCGTAATCTGCTGCTTGCAAACAAAAAAACCACC
GCTACCAGCGGTGGTTTGTTTGCCGGATCAAGAGCTACCAACTCTTTTTCCGAAGGTAACTGGCTTCAGC
AGAGCGCAGATACCAAATACTGTTCTTCTAGTGTAGCCGTAGTTAGGCCACCACTTCAAGAACTCTGTAG
CACCGCCTACATACCTCGCTCTGCTAATCCTGTTACCAGTGGCTGCTGCCAGTGGCGATAAGTCGTGTCT
TACCGGGTTGGACTCAAGACGATAGTTACCGGATAAGGCGCAGCGGTCGGGCTGAACGGGGGGTTCGTGC
ACACAGCCCAGCTTGGAGCGAACGACCTACACCGAACTGAGATACCTACAGCGTGAGCTATGAGAAAGCG
CCACGCTTCCCGAAGGGAGAAAGGCGGACAGGTATCCGGTAAGCGGCAGGGTCGGAACAGGAGAGCGCAC
GAGGGAGCTTCCAGGGGGAAACGCCTGGTATCTTTATAGTCCTGTCGGGTTTCGCCACCTCTGACTTGAG
CGTCGATTTTTGTGATGCTCGTCAGGGGGGCGGAGCCTATGGAAAAACGCCAGCAACGCGGCCTTTTTAC
GGTTCCTGCACTCTGTGGTCTCAAACGTTCTGGAGTGTCAAAACAGTAGTGATAAAAGGCTATGAAGGAG
GTTGTCTAGGGGCTCGCGGAGGAAAGTGATTCAAACAGACCTGCCAAAAAGAGAAAAAAGAGGGAATCCC
TGTTCTTTCCAATGGAAATGACGTAACTTTAACTTGAAAAATACCCCAACCAGAAGGGTTCAAACTCAAC
AAGGATTGCGTAATTCCTACAAGTAGCTTAGAGCTGGGGGAGAGACAACTGAAGGCAGCTTAACGATAAC
GCGGGGGGATTGGTGCACGACTCGAAAGGAGGTATCTTAGTCTTGTAACCTCTTTTTTCCAGAGGCTATT
CAAGATTCATAGGCGATATCGATGTGGAGAAGGGTGAACAATATAAAAGGCTGGAGAGATGTCAATGAAG
CAGCTGGATAGATTTCAAATTTTCTAGATTTCAGAGTAATCGCACAAAACGAAGGAATCCCACCAAGCAA
AAAAAAAAATCTAAGATCATACAAAATGCGAGACCACGAA
